Addgene plasmid #214390: pMK464 (mAB-Neo)
Purpose: mAID-BromoTag for C-terminal tagging
Depositing lab: Masato Kanemaki. Depositing organization: National Institute of Genetics. Publication: Combination of AID2 and BromoTag expands the utility of degron-based protein knockdowns. Hatoyama Y, Islam M, Bond AG, Hayashi KI, Ciulli A, Kanemaki MT. EMBO Rep. 2024 Sep;25(9):4062-4077. doi: 10.1038/s44319-024-00224-4. Epub 2024 Aug 23. PubMed 39179892.
Backbone
  Vector backbone: pBluescript
  Vector type: Mammalian Expression, CRISPR
  Selectable markers: Neomycin (select with G418)
Growth in bacteria
  Bacterial resistance: Ampicillin, 100 μg/mL
  Growth temperature: 37°C
  Growth strain: DH5alpha
  Copy number: High Copy
Gene/Insert
  Gene/Insert name: mAID-BromoTag-Neo
  Species: H. sapiens (human), M. musculus (mouse)
Terms and licenses: Academic/Nonprofit Terms; Industry Terms: Not Available to Industry
How to cite: pMK464 (mAB-Neo) was a gift from Masato Kanemaki (Addgene plasmid # 214390 ; http://n2t.net/addgene:214390 ; RRID:Addgene_214390)
