[The description below was written by a language model from this plasmid's Addgene catalogue record and pLannotate feature annotations shown in this document.]
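Description:
pMK464 (mAB-Neo) is a pBluescript-based template plasmid that supplies a tandem degron cassette for C-terminal tagging of endogenous genes in human or mouse cells by CRISPR-assisted knock-in. It is maintained in E. coli at high copy through the ColE1/pUC origin and selected with ampicillin via the β-lactamase gene. The usual pBluescript elements remain around the insert: an f1 origin, a lacZα fragment, T7 and T3 promoters, and the lac promoter/operator. A second f1 origin and a second AmpR promoter lie inside the cassette and were probably carried over with the neomycin marker from its source vector.

The payload begins with the mini-AID degron, the minimal auxin-responsive portion of Arabidopsis IAA17, which triggers degradation of a fused protein when TIR1 and an auxin ligand are present. A bromodomain segment follows, which the automated annotation matched to human BRD3. This region corresponds to the BromoTag named in the record, a second degron that works independently of the first. The record does not state its exact origin or any mutations. No promoter drives this reading frame, as expected for a tag meant to be fused in frame to the 3′ end of a target gene. It is followed by an SV40 polyadenylation signal. Downstream, an SV40 enhancer/early promoter drives NeoR with an HSV TK poly(A) signal, allowing G418 selection of cells that have integrated the cassette.

No homology arms are annotated, so locus-specific arms are presumably added by the user. According to the associated publication title, combining AID2 with BromoTag expands the utility of degron-based protein knockdowns.
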