Features (pLannotate 1.2.2; 21 found; start..end, strand, type, name):
      4..432     +  rep_origin     f1 ori (sequence partly withheld): f1 bacteriophage origin of replication; arrow indicates direction of (+) strand synthesis
    463..618     -  CDS            lacZα (fragment): LacZα fragment of β-galactosidase; lacZ fragment
    626..644     +  promoter       T7 promoter: promoter for bacteriophage T7 RNA polymerase
    680..883     +  CDS            mini-AID: minimal degron from the auxin-responsive IAA17 protein of Arabidopsis thaliana (Kubota et al., 2013) acts as an auxin-inducible degron (AID) in the presence of TIR1
    911..1294    +  CDS            BRD3 (fragment): BRD3_HUMAN - Also known as KIAA0043, RING3L. Experimental evidence at protein level: Swiss-Prot protein existence level 1. Chromatin reader that recognizes and binds hyperacetylated chromatin and plays a role in the regulation of transcription, probably by chromatin remodeling and interaction with transcription factors (PubMed:18406326, PubMed:27105114). Regulates transcription by promoting the binding of the transcription factor GATA1 to its targets (By similarity). From Homo sapiens (Human).
   1319..1403    +  CDS            large T antigen (fragment): large T antigen from SV40 (simian virus 40)
   1426..1547    +  polyA_signal   SV40 poly(A) signal: SV40 polyadenylation signal
   1581..2009    -  rep_origin     f1 ori (sequence partly withheld): f1 bacteriophage origin of replication; arrow indicates direction of (+) strand synthesis
   2036..2140    +  promoter       AmpR promoter: bla
   2142..2499    +  promoter       SV40 promoter: SV40 enhancer and early promoter
   2534..3328    +  CDS            NeoR/KanR: aminoglycoside phosphotransferase from Tn5; aph(3')-II (or nptII); confers resistance to neomycin, kanamycin, and G418 (Geneticin®)
   3349..3501    +  CDS            ble (fragment): BLE_KLEPN - Experimental evidence at protein level: Swiss-Prot protein existence level 1. Binding protein with a strong affinity to the bleomycin family of antibiotics. Binds to CL990; an antimitotic-antibiotic compound. From Klebsiella pneumoniae.
   3560..3602    +  polyA_signal   HSV TK poly(A) signal (fragment): herpes simplex virus thymidine kinase polyadenylation signal (Cole and Stacy, 1985)
   3627..3645    -  promoter       T3 promoter: promoter for bacteriophage T3 RNA polymerase
   3690..3706    -  protein_bind   lac operator: The lac repressor binds to the lac operator to inhibit transcription in E. coli. This inhibition can be relieved by adding lactose or isopropyl-β-D-thiogalactopyranoside (IPTG). lac repressor encoded by lacI
   3714..3744    -  promoter       lac promoter: promoter for the E. coli lac operon
   3759..3780    -  protein_bind   CAP binding site: CAP binding activates transcription in the presence of cAMP. E. coli catabolite activator protein
   3793..3885    -  CDS            lacI (fragment): lac repressor; lacI; The lac repressor binds to the lac operator to inhibit transcription in E. coli. This inhibition can be relieved by adding lactose or isopropyl-β-D-thiogalactopyranoside (IPTG).
   4068..4656    -  rep_origin     ori: high-copy-number ColE1/pMB1/pBR322/pUC origin of replication
   4827..5687    -  CDS            AmpR: β-lactamase; bla; confers resistance to ampicillin, carbenicillin, and related antibiotics
   5688..5792    -  promoter       AmpR promoter: bla
>Addgene plasmid #214390 | pMK464 (mAB-Neo) | addgene full sequence | sequence record 426475 | Addgene NGS Result
CTG
[124 nt withheld, positions 4-127]
C
[91 nt withheld, positions 129-219]
A
[49 nt withheld, positions 221-269]
CCTTTGACGTTGGAGTCCACGTTCTTT
[37 nt withheld, positions 297-333]
ACCCTATCTCGGTCTATTCTTTTGATTTATAAGGGATTTTGCCGATTTCGGCCTATTGGTTAAAAAATGA
GCTGATTTAACAAAAATTTAACGCGAATTTTAACAAAATATTAACGCTTACAATTTCCATTCGCCATTCA
GGCTGCGCAACTGTTGGGAAGGGCGATCGGTGCGGGCCTCTTCGCTATTACGCCAGCTGGCGAAAGGGGG
ATGTGCTGCAAGGCGATTAAGTTGGGTAACGCCAGGGTTTTCCCAGTCACGACGTTGTAAAACGACGGCC
AGTGAGCGCGCGTAATACGACTCACTATAGGGCGAATTGGAGCTCGGATCCGGTGCAGGCGCCTCTAAGG
AGAAGAGTGCTTGTCCTAAAGATCCAGCCAAACCTCCGGCCAAGGCACAAGTTGTGGGATGGCCACCGGT
GAGATCATACCGGAAGAACGTGATGGTTTCCTGCCAAAAATCAAGCGGTGGCCCGGAGGCGGCGGCGTTC
GTGAAGGTATCAATGGACGGAGCACCGTACTTGAGGAAAATCGATTTGAGGATGTATAAAGGCGCTGGTG
CAGGCGCCGGATCAGTGAAGGACGTGCCCGACTCTCAGCAGCACCCAGCACCAGAGAAGAGCAGCAAGGT
CTCGGAGCAGCTCAAGTGCTGCAGCGGCATCCTCAAGGAGATGTTTGCCAAGAAGCACGCCGCCTACGCC
TGGCCCTTCTACAAGCCTGTGGACGTGGAGGCACTGGGCGCCCACGACTACTGTGACATCATCAAGCACC
CCATGGACATGAGCACAATCAAGTCTAAACTGGAGGCCCGTGAGTACCGTGATGCTCAGGAGTTTGGTGC
TGACGTCCGATTGATGTTCTCCAACTGCTATAAGTACAACCCTCCTGACCATGAGGTGGTGGCCATGGCC
CGCAAGCTCCAGGATGTGTTCGAAATGCGCTTTGCCAAGATGCCGGACGAGTAGTGTACAAGTAATCTAG
ATAACTGATCATAATCAGCCATACCACATTTGTAGAGGTTTTACTTGCTTTAAAAAACCTCCCACACCTC
CCCCTGAACCTGAAACATAAAATGAATGCAATTGTTGTTGTTAACTTGTTTATTGCAGCTTATAATGGTT
ACAAATAAAGCAATAGCATCACAAATTTCACAAATAAAGCATTTTTTTCACTGCATTCTAGTTGTGGTTT
GTCCAAACTCATCAATGTATCTTAACGCGTAAATTGTAAGCGTTAATATTTTGTTAAAATTCGCGTTAAA
TTTTTGTTAAATCAGCTCATTTTTTAACCAATAGGCCGAAATCGGCAAAATCCCTTATAAATCAAAAGAA
TAGACCGAGATAGGGT
[37 nt withheld, positions 1680-1716]
AAAGAACGTGGACTCCAACGTCAAAGG
[49 nt withheld, positions 1744-1792]
T
[91 nt withheld, positions 1794-1884]
G
[124 nt withheld, positions 1886-2009]
CAGGTGGCACTTTTCGGGGAAATGTGCGCGGAACCCCTATTTGTTTATTTTTCTAAATACATTCAAATAT
GTATCCGCTCATGAGACAATAACCCTGATAAATGCTTCAATAATATTGAAAAAGGAAGAGTCCTGAGGCG
GAAAGAACCAGCTGTGGAATGTGTGTCAGTTAGGGTGTGGAAAGTCCCCAGGCTCCCCAGCAGGCAGAAG
TATGCAAAGCATGCATCTCAATTAGTCAGCAACCAGGTGTGGAAAGTCCCCAGGCTCCCCAGCAGGCAGA
AGTATGCAAAGCATGCATCTCAATTAGTCAGCAACCATAGTCCCGCCCCTAACTCCGCCCATCCCGCCCC
TAACTCCGCCCAGTTCCGCCCATTCTCCGCCCCATGGCTGACTAATTTTTTTTATTTATGCAGAGGCCGA
GGCCGCCTCGGCCTCTGAGCTATTCCAGAAGTAGTGAGGAGGCTTTTTTGGAGGCCTAGGCTTTTGCAAA
GATCGATCAAGAGACAGGATGAGGATCGTTTCGCATGATTGAACAAGATGGATTGCACGCAGGTTCTCCG
GCCGCTTGGGTGGAGAGGCTATTCGGCTATGACTGGGCACAACAGACAATCGGCTGCTCTGATGCCGCCG
TGTTCCGGCTGTCAGCGCAGGGGCGCCCGGTTCTTTTTGTCAAGACCGACCTGTCCGGTGCCCTGAATGA
ACTGCAAGACGAGGCAGCGCGGCTATCGTGGCTGGCCACGACGGGCGTTCCTTGCGCAGCTGTGCTCGAC
GTTGTCACTGAAGCGGGAAGGGACTGGCTGCTATTGGGCGAAGTGCCGGGGCAGGATCTCCTGTCATCTC
ACCTTGCTCCTGCCGAGAAAGTATCCATCATGGCTGATGCAATGCGGCGGCTGCATACGCTTGATCCGGC
TACCTGCCCATTCGACCACCAAGCGAAACATCGCATCGAGCGAGCACGTACTCGGATGGAAGCCGGTCTT
GTCGATCAGGATGATCTGGACGAAGAGCATCAGGGGCTCGCGCCAGCCGAACTGTTCGCCAGGCTCAAGG
CGAGCATGCCCGACGGCGAGGATCTCGTCGTGACCCATGGCGATGCCTGCTTGCCGAATATCATGGTGGA
AAATGGCCGCTTTTCTGGATTCATCGACTGTGGCCGGCTGGGTGTGGCGGACCGCTATCAGGACATAGCG
TTGGCTACCCGTGATATTGCTGAAGAGCTTGGCGGCGAATGGGCTGACCGCTTCCTCGTGCTTTACGGTA
TCGCCGCTCCCGATTCGCAGCGCATCGCCTTCTATCGCCTTCTTGACGAGTTCTTCTGAGCGGGACTCTG
GGGTTCGAAATGACCGACCAAGCGACGCCCAACCTGCCATCACGAGATTTCGATTCCACCGCCGCCTTCT
ATGAAAGGTTGGGCTTCGGAATCGTTTTCCGGGACGCCGGCTGGATGATCCTCCAGCGCGGGGATCTCAT
GCTGGAGTTCTTCGCCCACCCTAGGGGGAGGCTAACTGAAACACGGAAGGAGACAATACCGGAAGGAACC
CGCGCTATGACGGCAATAAAAAGACAGAATAAAACGCACGGTGTTGGGTCGTTGGATCCGGTACCCAGCT
TTTGTTCCCTTTAGTGAGGGTTAATTGCGCGCTTGGCGTAATCATGGTCATAGCTGTTTCCTGTGTGAAA
TTGTTATCCGCTCACAATTCCACACAACATACGAGCCGGAAGCATAAAGTGTAAAGCCTGGGGTGCCTAA
TGAGTGAGCTAACTCACATTAATTGCGTTGCGCTCACTGCCCGCTTTCCAGTCGGGAAACCTGTCGTGCC
AGCTGCATTAATGAATCGGCCAACGCGCGGGGAGAGGCGGTTTGCGTATTGGGCGCTCTTCCGCTTCCTC
GCTCACTGACTCGCTGCGCTCGGTCGTTCGGCTGCGGCGAGCGGTATCAGCTCACTCAAAGGCGGTAATA
CGGTTATCCACAGAATCAGGGGATAACGCAGGAAAGAACATGTGAGCAAAAGGCCAGCAAAAGGCCAGGA
ACCGTAAAAAGGCCGCGTTGCTGGCGTTTTTCCATAGGCTCCGCCCCCCTGACGAGCATCACAAAAATCG
ACGCTCAAGTCAGAGGTGGCGAAACCCGACAGGACTATAAAGATACCAGGCGTTTCCCCCTGGAAGCTCC
CTCGTGCGCTCTCCTGTTCCGACCCTGCCGCTTACCGGATACCTGTCCGCCTTTCTCCCTTCGGGAAGCG
TGGCGCTTTCTCATAGCTCACGCTGTAGGTATCTCAGTTCGGTGTAGGTCGTTCGCTCCAAGCTGGGCTG
TGTGCACGAACCCCCCGTTCAGCCCGACCGCTGCGCCTTATCCGGTAACTATCGTCTTGAGTCCAACCCG
GTAAGACACGACTTATCGCCACTGGCAGCAGCCACTGGTAACAGGATTAGCAGAGCGAGGTATGTAGGCG
GTGCTACAGAGTTCTTGAAGTGGTGGCCTAACTACGGCTACACTAGAAGAACAGTATTTGGTATCTGCGC
TCTGCTGAAGCCAGTTACCTTCGGAAAAAGAGTTGGTAGCTCTTGATCCGGCAAACAAACCACCGCTGGT
AGCGGTGGTTTTTTTGTTTGCAAGCAGCAGATTACGCGCAGAAAAAAAGGATCTCAAGAAGATCCTTTGA
TCTTTTCTACGGGGTCTGACGCTCAGTGGAACGAAAACTCACGTTAAGGGATTTTGGTCATGAGATTATC
AAAAAGGATCTTCACCTAGATCCTTTTAAATTAAAAATGAAGTTTTAAATCAATCTAAAGTATATATGAG
TAAACTTGGTCTGACAGTTACCAATGCTTAATCAGTGAGGCACCTATCTCAGCGATCTGTCTATTTCGTT
CATCCATAGTTGCCTGACTCCCCGTCGTGTAGATAACTACGATACGGGAGGGCTTACCATCTGGCCCCAG
TGCTGCAATGATACCGCGAGACCCACGCTCACCGGCTCCAGATTTATCAGCAATAAACCAGCCAGCCGGA
AGGGCCGAGCGCAGAAGTGGTCCTGCAACTTTATCCGCCTCCATCCAGTCTATTAATTGTTGCCGGGAAG
CTAGAGTAAGTAGTTCGCCAGTTAATAGTTTGCGCAACGTTGTTGCCATTGCTACAGGCATCGTGGTGTC
ACGCTCGTCGTTTGGTATGGCTTCATTCAGCTCCGGTTCCCAACGATCAAGGCGAGTTACATGATCCCCC
ATGTTGTGCAAAAAAGCGGTTAGCTCCTTCGGTCCTCCGATCGTTGTCAGAAGTAAGTTGGCCGCAGTGT
TATCACTCATGGTTATGGCAGCACTGCATAATTCTCTTACTGTCATGCCATCCGTAAGATGCTTTTCTGT
GACTGGTGAGTACTCAACCAAGTCATTCTGAGAATAGTGTATGCGGCGACCGAGTTGCTCTTGCCCGGCG
TCAATACGGGATAATACCGCGCCACATAGCAGAACTTTAAAAGTGCTCATCATTGGAAAACGTTCTTCGG
GGCGAAAACTCTCAAGGATCTTACCGCTGTTGAGATCCAGTTCGATGTAACCCACTCGTGCACCCAACTG
ATCTTCAGCATCTTTTACTTTCACCAGCGTTTCTGGGTGAGCAAAAACAGGAAGGCAAAATGCCGCAAAA
AAGGGAATAAGGGCGACACGGAAATGTTGAATACTCATACTCTTCCTTTTTCAATATTATTGAAGCATTT
ATCAGGGTTATTGTCTCATGAGCGGATACATATTTGAATGTATTTAGAAAAATAAACAAATAGGGGTTCC
GCGCACATTTCCCCGAAAAGTGCCAC
